Addgene plasmid #76787: CDK17 gRNA (BRDN0001147014)
Purpose: 3rd generation lentiviral gRNA plasmid targeting human CDK17
Depositing lab: John Doench & David Root. Depositing organization: Broad Institute. Publication: Optimized sgRNA design to maximize activity and minimize off-target effects of CRISPR-Cas9. Doench JG, Fusi N, Sullender M, Hegde M, Vaimberg EW, Donovan KF, Smith I, Tothova Z, Wilen C, Orchard R, Virgin HW, Listgarten J, Root DE. Nat Biotechnol. 2016 Jan 18. doi: 10.1038/nbt.3437. PubMed 26780180.
Backbone
  Vector backbone: lentiGuide-Puro
  Backbone manufacturer: Zhang Lab (Addgene plasmid # 52963)
  Vector type: Mammalian Expression, Lentiviral, CRISPR
  Selectable markers: Puromycin
Growth in bacteria
  Bacterial resistance: Ampicillin, 100 μg/mL
  Growth temperature: 37°C
  Growth strain: DH5alpha
  Copy number: High Copy
Gene/Insert
  Gene/Insert name: CDK17 (alt names: CDK17; NM_001170464.2)
  gRNA/shRNA sequence: CTTTCAAGAAGCCCCCATTG
  Species: H. sapiens (human)
  Entrez Gene: CDK17 (a.k.a. PCTAIRE2, PCTK2)
  Promoter: hU6
  Cloning method: Unknown
  Sequencing primers: 5′ U6-F; 3′ pS2-R
Terms and licenses: Academic/Nonprofit Terms; Industry Terms: Not Available to Industry
Depositor comments: The gRNA was designed to target the following Genbank reference sequence(s): NM_001170464.2,NM_002595.4. Note that this plasmid does NOT contain Cas9. It should be used in conjunction with lentiCas9-Blast (Addgene #52962) or otherwise with cell lines already expressing Cas9. Browse the full kinome gRNA library at http://www.addgene.org/pooled-library/broadgpp-human-kinome/ or visit http://www.broadinstitute.org/rnai/public/ for detailed protocols and information.
How to cite: CDK17 gRNA (BRDN0001147014) was a gift from John Doench & David Root (Addgene plasmid # 76787 ; http://n2t.net/addgene:76787 ; RRID:Addgene_76787)
