[The description below was written by a language model from this plasmid's Addgene catalogue record and pLannotate feature annotations shown in this document.]
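Description:
CDK17 gRNA (BRDN0001147014) is a third-generation lentiviral guide RNA plasmid built on the lentiGuide-Puro backbone and designed to target human CDK17 (also known as PCTAIRE2 or PCTK2) for CRISPR-Cas9 editing. It is propagated in E. coli as a high-copy plasmid through a ColE1/pUC-type origin with ampicillin selection from the β-lactamase gene. The backbone also carries an f1 origin, an SV40 origin and poly(A) signal, and remnants of lac and phage-promoter cloning elements.

The lentiviral transfer cassette begins with an RSV promoter fused to a truncated HIV-1 5' LTR, which makes genomic RNA production Tat-independent. This is followed by the Ψ packaging signal with a partial gag sequence, the Rev response element for nuclear export of the unspliced viral RNA, and a central polypurine tract. It ends in a U3-deleted, self-inactivating 3' LTR. Within the cassette, a human U6 RNA polymerase III promoter drives the CDK17-specific spacer joined to the Streptococcus pyogenes guide RNA scaffold. A separate EF-1α promoter with its intron A expresses puromycin N-acetyltransferase, so transduced mammalian cells can be selected with puromycin. A WPRE downstream of the marker enhances transcript expression.

The plasmid does not encode Cas9, so it must be paired with a separate Cas9 vector or used in cells that already express the nuclease. The guide was designed against two CDK17 reference transcripts and belongs to a human kinome gRNA collection associated with work on optimized sgRNA design for higher activity and fewer off-target effects. It is typically used for CDK17 knockout studies.
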