Features (pLannotate 1.2.2; 29 found; start..end, strand, type, name):
     14..80      +  CDS            small t antigen (fragment): SV40 (simian virus 40) small t antigen
    106..317     +  promoter       EF-1α core promoter: core promoter for human elongation factor EF-1α
    318..1256    +  intron         EF-1α intron A: intron upstream of the start codon of human EF-1α
   1278..1877    +  CDS            PuroR (fragment): puromycin N-acetyltransferase; pac from Streptomyces; confers resistance to puromycin
   1893..2481    +  misc_feature   WPRE: woodchuck hepatitis virus posttranscriptional regulatory element
   2532..2551    +  misc_feature   cPPT/CTS (fragment): central polypurine tract and central termination sequence of HIV-1
   2553..2786    +  LTR            3' LTR (ΔU3): self-inactivating 3' long terminal repeat (LTR) from HIV-1
   2864..2985    +  polyA_signal   SV40 poly(A) signal: SV40 polyadenylation signal
   3025..3160    +  rep_origin     SV40 ori: SV40 origin of replication
   3181..3199    -  promoter       T7 promoter: promoter for bacteriophage T7 RNA polymerase
   3207..3362    +  CDS            lacZα (fragment): LacZα fragment of β-galactosidase; lacZ fragment
   3367..3795    +  rep_origin     f1 ori (sequence partly withheld): f1 bacteriophage origin of replication; arrow indicates direction of (+) strand synthesis
   3848..3952    +  promoter       AmpR promoter: bla
   3953..4813    +  CDS            AmpR: β-lactamase; bla; confers resistance to ampicillin, carbenicillin, and related antibiotics
   4984..5572    +  rep_origin     ori: high-copy-number ColE1/pMB1/pBR322/pUC origin of replication
   5755..5847    +  CDS            lacI (fragment): lac repressor; lacI; The lac repressor binds to the lac operator to inhibit transcription in E. coli. This inhibition can be relieved by adding lactose or isopropyl-β-D-thiogalactopyranoside (IPTG).
   5860..5881    +  protein_bind   CAP binding site: CAP binding activates transcription in the presence of cAMP. E. coli catabolite activator protein
   5896..5926    +  promoter       lac promoter: promoter for the E. coli lac operon
   5934..5950    +  protein_bind   lac operator: The lac repressor binds to the lac operator to inhibit transcription in E. coli. This inhibition can be relieved by adding lactose or isopropyl-β-D-thiogalactopyranoside (IPTG). lac repressor encoded by lacI
   5995..6013    +  promoter       T3 promoter: promoter for bacteriophage T3 RNA polymerase
   6041..6267    +  promoter       RSV promoter: Rous sarcoma virus enhancer/promoter
   6268..6448    +  LTR            5' LTR (truncated): truncated 5' long terminal repeat (LTR) from HIV-1
   6495..6620    +  misc_feature   HIV-1 Ψ: packaging signal of human immunodeficiency virus type 1
   6604..6967    +  CDS            HIV-1 gag (fragment): gag protein from human immunodeficiency virus 1; gag
   7113..7346    +  misc_feature   RRE: The Rev response element (RRE) of HIV-1 allows for Rev-dependent mRNA export from the nucleus to the cytoplasm.
   7723..7749    +  CDS            Rev (fragment): human immunodeficiency virus 1 (HIV-1) Rev protein; rev; enhances nuclear export of unspliced and incompletely spliced viral mRNAs
   7753..7993    +  promoter       U6 promoter: RNA polymerase III promoter for human U6 snRNA
   8023..8098    +  misc_RNA       gRNA scaffold: guide RNA scaffold for the Streptococcus pyogenes CRISPR/Cas9 system
   8154..8271    +  misc_feature   cPPT/CTS: central polypurine tract and central termination sequence of HIV-1
>Addgene plasmid #76787 | CDK17 gRNA (BRDN0001147014) | addgene full sequence | sequence record 186506 | Addgene Assembled Sequence
CCCGGGTGCAAAGATGGATAAAGTTTTAAACAGAGAGGAATCTTTGCAGCTAATGGACCTTCTAGGTCTT
GAAAGGAGTGGGAATTGGCTCCGGTGCCCGTCAGTGGGCAGAGCGCACATCGCCCACAGTCCCCGAGAAG
TTGGGGGGAGGGGTCGGCAATTGATCCGGTGCCTAGAGAAGGTGGCGCGGGGTAAACTGGGAAAGTGATG
TCGTGTACTGGCTCCGCCTTTTTCCCGAGGGTGGGGGAGAACCGTATATAAGTGCAGTAGTCGCCGTGAA
CGTTCTTTTTCGCAACGGGTTTGCCGCCAGAACACAGGTAAGTGCCGTGTGTGGTTCCCGCGGGCCTGGC
CTCTTTACGGGTTATGGCCCTTGCGTGCCTTGAATTACTTCCACCTGGCTGCAGTACGTGATTCTTGATC
CCGAGCTTCGGGTTGGAAGTGGGTGGGAGAGTTCGAGGCCTTGCGCTTAAGGAGCCCCTTCGCCTCGTGC
TTGAGTTGAGGCCTGGCCTGGGCGCTGGGGCCGCCGCGTGCGAATCTGGTGGCACCTTCGCGCCTGTCTC
GCTGCTTTCGATAAGTCTCTAGCCATTTAAAATTTTTGATGACCTGCTGCGACGCTTTTTTTCTGGCAAG
ATAGTCTTGTAAATGCGGGCCAAGATCTGCACACTGGTATTTCGGTTTTTGGGGCCGCGGGCGGCGACGG
GGCCCGTGCGTCCCAGCGCACATGTTCGGCGAGGCGGGGCCTGCGAGCGCGGCCACCGAGAATCGGACGG
GGGTAGTCTCAAGCTGGCCGGCCTGCTCTGGTGCCTGGCCTCGCGCCGCCGTGTATCGCCCCGCCCTGGG
CGGCAAGGCTGGCCCGGTCGGCACCAGTTGCGTGAGCGGAAAGATGGCCGCTTCCCGGCCCTGCTGCAGG
GAGCTCAAAATGGAGGACGCGGCGCTCGGGAGAGCGGGCGGGTGAGTCACCCACACAAAGGAAAAGGGCC
TTTCCGTCCTCAGCCGTCGCTTCATGTGACTCCACGGAGTACCGGGCGCCGTCCAGGCACCTCGATTAGT
TCTCGAGCTTTTGGAGTACGTCGTCTTTAGGTTGGGGGGAGGGGTTTTATGCGATGGAGTTTCCCCACAC
TGAGTGGGTGGAGACTGAAGTTAGGCCAGCTTGGCACTTGATGTAATTCTCCTTGGAATTTGCCCTTTTT
GAGTTTGGATCTTGGTTCATTCTCAAGCCTCAGACAGTGGTTCAAAGTTTTTTTCTTCCATTTCAGGTGT
CGTGACGTACGGCCACCATGACCGAGTACAAGCCCACGGTGCGCCTCGCCACCCGCGACGACGTCCCCAG
GGCCGTACGCACCCTCGCCGCCGCGTTCGCCGACTACCCCGCCACGCGCCACACCGTCGATCCGGACCGC
CACATCGAGCGGGTCACCGAGCTGCAAGAACTCTTCCTCACGCGCGTCGGGCTCGACATCGGCAAGGTGT
GGGTCGCGGACGACGGCGCCGCCGTGGCGGTCTGGACCACGCCGGAGAGCGTCGAAGCGGGGGCGGTGTT
CGCCGAGATCGGCCCGCGCATGGCCGAGTTGAGCGGTTCCCGGCTGGCCGCGCAGCAACAGATGGAAGGC
CTCCTGGCGCCGCACCGGCCCAAGGAGCCCGCGTGGTTCCTGGCCACCGTCGGAGTCTCGCCCGACCACC
AGGGCAAGGGTCTGGGCAGCGCCGTCGTGCTCCCCGGAGTGGAGGCGGCCGAGCGCGCCGGGGTGCCCGC
CTTCCTGGAGACCTCCGCGCCCCGCAACCTCCCCTTCTACGAGCGGCTCGGCTTCACCGTCACCGCCGAC
GTCGAGGTGCCCGAAGGACCGCGCACCTGGTGCATGACCCGCAAGCCCGGTGCCTGAACGCGTTAAGTCG
ACAATCAACCTCTGGATTACAAAATTTGTGAAAGATTGACTGGTATTCTTAACTATGTTGCTCCTTTTAC
GCTATGTGGATACGCTGCTTTAATGCCTTTGTATCATGCTATTGCTTCCCGTATGGCTTTCATTTTCTCC
TCCTTGTATAAATCCTGGTTGCTGTCTCTTTATGAGGAGTTGTGGCCCGTTGTCAGGCAACGTGGCGTGG
TGTGCACTGTGTTTGCTGACGCAACCCCCACTGGTTGGGGCATTGCCACCACCTGTCAGCTCCTTTCCGG
GACTTTCGCTTTCCCCCTCCCTATTGCCACGGCGGAACTCATCGCCGCCTGCCTTGCCCGCTGCTGGACA
GGGGCTCGGCTGTTGGGCACTGACAATTCCGTGGTGTTGTCGGGGAAATCATCGTCCTTTCCTTGGCTGC
TCGCCTGTGTTGCCACCTGGATTCTGCGCGGGACGTCCTTCTGCTACGTCCCTTCGGCCCTCAATCCAGC
GGACCTTCCTTCCCGCGGCCTGCTGCCGGCTCTGCGGCCTCTTCCGCGTCTTCGCCTTCGCCCTCAGACG
AGTCGGATCTCCCTTTGGGCCGCCTCCCCGCGTCGACTTTAAGACCAATGACTTACAAGGCAGCTGTAGA
TCTTAGCCACTTTTTAAAAGAAAAGGGGGGACTGGAAGGGCTAATTCACTCCCAACGAAGACAAGATCTG
CTTTTTGCTTGTACTGGGTCTCTCTGGTTAGACCAGATCTGAGCCTGGGAGCTCTCTGGCTAACTAGGGA
ACCCACTGCTTAAGCCTCAATAAAGCTTGCCTTGAGTGCTTCAAGTAGTGTGTGCCCGTCTGTTGTGTGA
CTCTGGTAACTAGAGATCCCTCAGACCCTTTTAGTCAGTGTGGAAAATCTCTAGCAGTACGTATAGTAGT
TCATGTCATCTTATTATTCAGTATTTATAACTTGCAAAGAAATGAATATCAGAGAGTGAGAGGAACTTGT
TTATTGCAGCTTATAATGGTTACAAATAAAGCAATAGCATCACAAATTTCACAAATAAAGCATTTTTTTC
ACTGCATTCTAGTTGTGGTTTGTCCAAACTCATCAATGTATCTTATCATGTCTGGCTCTAGCTATCCCGC
CCCTAACTCCGCCCATCCCGCCCCTAACTCCGCCCAGTTCCGCCCATTCTCCGCCCCATGGCTGACTAAT
TTTTTTTATTTATGCAGAGGCCGAGGCCGCCTCGGCCTCTGAGCTATTCCAGAAGTAGTGAGGAGGCTTT
TTTGGAGGCCTAGGGACGTACCCAATTCGCCCTATAGTGAGTCGTATTACGCGCGCTCACTGGCCGTCGT
TTTACAACGTCGTGACTGGGAAAACCCTGGCGTTACCCAACTTAATCGCCTTGCAGCACATCCCCCTTTC
GCCAGCTGGCGTAATAGCGAAGAGGCCCGCACCGATCGCCCTTCCCAACAGTTGCGCAGCCTGAATGGCG
AATGGG
[124 nt withheld, positions 3367-3490]
C
[91 nt withheld, positions 3492-3582]
A
[49 nt withheld, positions 3584-3632]
CCTTTGACGTTGGAGTCCACGTTCTTT
[37 nt withheld, positions 3660-3696]
ACCCTATCTCGGTCTATTCTTTTGATTTATAAGGGATTTTGCCGATTTCGGCCTATTGGTTAAAAAATGA
GCTGATTTAACAAAAATTTAACGCGAATTTTAACAAAATATTAACGCTTACAATTTAGGTGGCACTTTTC
GGGGAAATGTGCGCGGAACCCCTATTTGTTTATTTTTCTAAATACATTCAAATATGTATCCGCTCATGAG
ACAATAACCCTGATAAATGCTTCAATAATATTGAAAAAGGAAGAGTATGAGTATTCAACATTTCCGTGTC
GCCCTTATTCCCTTTTTTGCGGCATTTTGCCTTCCTGTTTTTGCTCACCCAGAAACGCTGGTGAAAGTAA
AAGATGCTGAAGATCAGTTGGGTGCACGAGTGGGTTACATCGAACTGGATCTCAACAGCGGTAAGATCCT
TGAGAGTTTTCGCCCCGAAGAACGTTTTCCAATGATGAGCACTTTTAAAGTTCTGCTATGTGGCGCGGTA
TTATCCCGTATTGACGCCGGGCAAGAGCAACTCGGTCGCCGCATACACTATTCTCAGAATGACTTGGTTG
AGTACTCACCAGTCACAGAAAAGCATCTTACGGATGGCATGACAGTAAGAGAATTATGCAGTGCTGCCAT
AACCATGAGTGATAACACTGCGGCCAACTTACTTCTGACAACGATCGGAGGACCGAAGGAGCTAACCGCT
TTTTTGCACAACATGGGGGATCATGTAACTCGCCTTGATCGTTGGGAACCGGAGCTGAATGAAGCCATAC
CAAACGACGAGCGTGACACCACGATGCCTGTAGCAATGGCAACAACGTTGCGCAAACTATTAACTGGCGA
ACTACTTACTCTAGCTTCCCGGCAACAATTAATAGACTGGATGGAGGCGGATAAAGTTGCAGGACCACTT
CTGCGCTCGGCCCTTCCGGCTGGCTGGTTTATTGCTGATAAATCTGGAGCCGGTGAGCGTGGGTCTCGCG
GTATCATTGCAGCACTGGGGCCAGATGGTAAGCCCTCCCGTATCGTAGTTATCTACACGACGGGGAGTCA
GGCAACTATGGATGAACGAAATAGACAGATCGCTGAGATAGGTGCCTCACTGATTAAGCATTGGTAACTG
TCAGACCAAGTTTACTCATATATACTTTAGATTGATTTAAAACTTCATTTTTAATTTAAAAGGATCTAGG
TGAAGATCCTTTTTGATAATCTCATGACCAAAATCCCTTAACGTGAGTTTTCGTTCCACTGAGCGTCAGA
CCCCGTAGAAAAGATCAAAGGATCTTCTTGAGATCCTTTTTTTCTGCGCGTAATCTGCTGCTTGCAAACA
AAAAAACCACCGCTACCAGCGGTGGTTTGTTTGCCGGATCAAGAGCTACCAACTCTTTTTCCGAAGGTAA
CTGGCTTCAGCAGAGCGCAGATACCAAATACTGTTCTTCTAGTGTAGCCGTAGTTAGGCCACCACTTCAA
GAACTCTGTAGCACCGCCTACATACCTCGCTCTGCTAATCCTGTTACCAGTGGCTGCTGCCAGTGGCGAT
AAGTCGTGTCTTACCGGGTTGGACTCAAGACGATAGTTACCGGATAAGGCGCAGCGGTCGGGCTGAACGG
GGGGTTCGTGCACACAGCCCAGCTTGGAGCGAACGACCTACACCGAACTGAGATACCTACAGCGTGAGCT
ATGAGAAAGCGCCACGCTTCCCGAAGGGAGAAAGGCGGACAGGTATCCGGTAAGCGGCAGGGTCGGAACA
GGAGAGCGCACGAGGGAGCTTCCAGGGGGAAACGCCTGGTATCTTTATAGTCCTGTCGGGTTTCGCCACC
TCTGACTTGAGCGTCGATTTTTGTGATGCTCGTCAGGGGGGCGGAGCCTATGGAAAAACGCCAGCAACGC
GGCCTTTTTACGGTTCCTGGCCTTTTGCTGGCCTTTTGCTCACATGTTCTTTCCTGCGTTATCCCCTGAT
TCTGTGGATAACCGTATTACCGCCTTTGAGTGAGCTGATACCGCTCGCCGCAGCCGAACGACCGAGCGCA
GCGAGTCAGTGAGCGAGGAAGCGGAAGAGCGCCCAATACGCAAACCGCCTCTCCCCGCGCGTTGGCCGAT
TCATTAATGCAGCTGGCACGACAGGTTTCCCGACTGGAAAGCGGGCAGTGAGCGCAACGCAATTAATGTG
AGTTAGCTCACTCATTAGGCACCCCAGGCTTTACACTTTATGCTTCCGGCTCGTATGTTGTGTGGAATTG
TGAGCGGATAACAATTTCACACAGGAAACAGCTATGACCATGATTACGCCAAGCGCGCAATTAACCCTCA
CTAAAGGGAACAAAAGCTGGAGCTGCAAGCTTAATGTAGTCTTATGCAATACTCTTGTAGTCTTGCAACA
TGGTAACGATGAGTTAGCAACATGCCTTACAAGGAGAGAAAAAGCACCGTGCATGCCGATTGGTGGAAGT
AAGGTGGTACGATCGTGCCTTATTAGGAAGGCAACAGACGGGTCTGACATGGATTGGACGAACCACTGAA
TTGCCGCATTGCAGAGATATTGTATTTAAGTGCCTAGCTCGATACATAAACGGGTCTCTCTGGTTAGACC
AGATCTGAGCCTGGGAGCTCTCTGGCTAACTAGGGAACCCACTGCTTAAGCCTCAATAAAGCTTGCCTTG
AGTGCTTCAAGTAGTGTGTGCCCGTCTGTTGTGTGACTCTGGTAACTAGAGATCCCTCAGACCCTTTTAG
TCAGTGTGGAAAATCTCTAGCAGTGGCGCCCGAACAGGGACTTGAAAGCGAAAGGGAAACCAGAGGAGCT
CTCTCGACGCAGGACTCGGCTTGCTGAAGCGCGCACGGCAAGAGGCGAGGGGCGGCGACTGGTGAGTACG
CCAAAAATTTTGACTAGCGGAGGCTAGAAGGAGAGAGATGGGTGCGAGAGCGTCAGTATTAAGCGGGGGA
GAATTAGATCGCGATGGGAAAAAATTCGGTTAAGGCCAGGGGGAAAGAAAAAATATAAATTAAAACATAT
AGTATGGGCAAGCAGGGAGCTAGAACGATTCGCAGTTAATCCTGGCCTGTTAGAAACATCAGAAGGCTGT
AGACAAATACTGGGACAGCTACAACCATCCCTTCAGACAGGATCAGAAGAACTTAGATCATTATATAATA
CAGTAGCAACCCTCTATTGTGTGCATCAAAGGATAGAGATAAAAGACACCAAGGAAGCTTTAGACAAGAT
AGAGGAAGAGCAAAACAAAAGTAAGACCACCGCACAGCAAGCGGCCGCTGATCTTCAGACCTGGAGGAGG
AGATATGAGGGACAATTGGAGAAGTGAATTATATAAATATAAAGTAGTAAAAATTGAACCATTAGGAGTA
GCACCCACCAAGGCAAAGAGAAGAGTGGTGCAGAGAGAAAAAAGAGCAGTGGGAATAGGAGCTTTGTTCC
TTGGGTTCTTGGGAGCAGCAGGAAGCACTATGGGCGCAGCGTCAATGACGCTGACGGTACAGGCCAGACA
ATTATTGTCTGGTATAGTGCAGCAGCAGAACAATTTGCTGAGGGCTATTGAGGCGCAACAGCATCTGTTG
CAACTCACAGTCTGGGGCATCAAGCAGCTCCAGGCAAGAATCCTGGCTGTGGAAAGATACCTAAAGGATC
AACAGCTCCTGGGGATTTGGGGTTGCTCTGGAAAACTCATTTGCACCACTGCTGTGCCTTGGAATGCTAG
TTGGAGTAATAAATCTCTGGAACAGATTTGGAATCACACGACCTGGATGGAGTGGGACAGAGAAATTAAC
AATTACACAAGCTTAATACACTCCTTAATTGAAGAATCGCAAAACCAGCAAGAAAAGAATGAACAAGAAT
TATTGGAATTAGATAAATGGGCAAGTTTGTGGAATTGGTTTAACATAACAAATTGGCTGTGGTATATAAA
ATTATTCATAATGATAGTAGGAGGCTTGGTAGGTTTAAGAATAGTTTTTGCTGTACTTTCTATAGTGAAT
AGAGTTAGGCAGGGATATTCACCATTATCGTTTCAGACCCACCTCCCAACCCCGAGGGGACCCAGAGAGG
GCCTATTTCCCATGATTCCTTCATATTTGCATATACGATACAAGGCTGTTAGAGAGATAATTAGAATTAA
TTTGACTGTAAACACAAAGATATTAGTACAAAATACGTGACGTAGAAAGTAATAATTTCTTGGGTAGTTT
GCAGTTTTAAAATTATGTTTTAAAATGGACTATCATATGCTTACCGTAACTTGAAAGTATTTCGATTTCT
TGGCTTTATATATCTTGTGGAAAGGACGAAACACCGCTTTCAAGAAGCCCCCATTGGTTTTAGAGCTAGA
AATAGCAAGTTAAAATAAGGCTAGTCCGTTATCAACTTGAAAAAGTGGCACCGAGTCGGTGCTTTTTTAA
GCTTGGCGTAACTAGATCTTGAGACAAATGGCAGTATTCATCCACAATTTTAAAAGAAAAGGGGGGATTG
GGGGGTACAGTGCAGGGGAAAGAATAGTAGACATAATAGCAACAGACATACAAACTAAAGAATTACAAAA
ACAAATTACAAAAATTCAAAATTTTCGGGTTTATTACAGGGACAGCAGAGATCCACTTTGGCGCCGGCTC
GAGGGGG
