>Addgene plasmid #76787 | CDK17 gRNA (BRDN0001147014) | depositor partial sequence | sequence record 144247 | Target Sequence
CTTTCAAGAAGCCCCCATTG
