>Addgene plasmid #76787 | CDK17 gRNA (BRDN0001147014) | addgene partial sequence | sequence record 186505 | hU6-F
TAGAAAGTAATAATTTCTTGGGTAGTTTGCAGTTTTAAAATTATGTTTTAAAATGGACTATCATATGCTT
ACCGTAACTTGAAAGTATTTCGATTTCTTGGCTTTATATATCTTGTGGAAAGGACGAAACACCGCTTTCA
AGAAGCCCCCATTGGTTTTAGAGCTAGAAATAGCAAGTTAAAATAAGGCTAGTCCGTTATCAACTTGAAA
AAGTGGCACCGAGTCGGTGCTTTTTTAAGCTTGGCGTAACTAGATCTTGAGACAAATGGCAGTATTCATC
CACAATTTTAAAAGAAAAGGGGGGATTGGGGGGTACAGTGCAGGGGAAAGAATAGTAGACATAATAGCAA
CAGACATACAAACTAAAGAATTACAAAAACAAATTACAAAAATTCAAAATTTTCGGGTTTATTACAGGGA
CAGCAGAGATCCACTTTGGCGCCGGCTCGAGGGGGCCCGGGTGCAAAGATGGATAAAGTTTTAAACAGAG
AGGAATCTTTGCAGCTAATGGACCTTCTAGGTCTTGAAAGGAGTGGGAATTGGCTCCGGTGCCCGTCAGT
GGGCAGAGCG
